Addgene plasmid #217726: HA-MBP-TEVpCS-ADGRE5 CTFdeltaTA-FLAG
Purpose: Mammalian expression of Adhesion G Protein-Coupled Receptor transmembrane domains
Depositing lab: Stephen Blacklow. Depositing organization: Harvard Medical School. Publication: Heterogeneity of tethered agonist signaling in adhesion G protein-coupled receptors. Dates AN, Jones DTD, Smith JS, Skiba MA, Rich MF, Burruss MM, Kruse AC, Blacklow SC. Cell Chem Biol. 2024 Aug 15;31(8):1542-1553.e4. doi: 10.1016/j.chembiol.2024.03.004. Epub 2024 Apr 11. PubMed 38608683.
Backbone
  Vector backbone: pFuse-hIgG1-Fc2
  Backbone manufacturer: Invitrogen
  Vector type: Mammalian Expression
Growth in bacteria
  Bacterial resistance: Bleocin (Zeocin), 50 μg/mL
  Growth temperature: 37°C
  Growth strain: DH5alpha
  Copy number: High Copy
Gene/Insert
  Gene/Insert name: ADGRE5 (alt name: CD97)
  Species: H. sapiens (human)
  Mutation: Deletion of residues 1-536
  Entrez Gene: ADGRE5 (a.k.a. CD97, TM7LN1)
  Tag / fusion protein: HA (N terminal on insert); FLAG (C terminal on insert)
  Cloning method: Gibson Cloning
Terms and licenses: Academic/Nonprofit Terms; Industry Terms: Not Available to Industry
Depositor comments: Please visit https://www.biorxiv.org/content/10.1101/2022.07.14.500097v2 for bioRxiv preprint.
How to cite: HA-MBP-TEVpCS-ADGRE5 CTFdeltaTA-FLAG was a gift from Stephen Blacklow (Addgene plasmid # 217726 ; http://n2t.net/addgene:217726 ; RRID:Addgene_217726)
