[The description below was written by a language model from this plasmid's Addgene catalogue record and pLannotate feature annotations shown in this document.]
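Description:
HA-MBP-TEVpCS-ADGRE5 CTFdeltaTA-FLAG is a mammalian expression plasmid of about 6.3 kb built by Gibson cloning in the pFuse-hIgG1-Fc2 backbone. It is maintained at high copy in E. coli through a ColE1/pUC-type origin and selected with Zeocin. The ble resistance gene sits behind a CMV enhancer/promoter fragment and a bacterial EM7 promoter and is followed by a β-globin polyadenylation signal. This arrangement in principle allows the same marker to be expressed in both bacterial and mammalian cells.

The expression cassette is driven by the composite promoter of this backbone, an EF-1α core promoter joined to a truncated HTLV-1 5' LTR segment. It opens with the human IL-2 signal sequence, which directs the protein into the secretory pathway. This is followed by an HA epitope, E. coli maltose-binding protein (malE) and, according to the construct name, a TEV protease cleavage site, which the feature table does not annotate separately. Next comes a human ADGRE5 (CD97) fragment lacking residues 1–536. The name indicates that this is the C-terminal fragment containing the seven-transmembrane domain with the tethered agonist removed, and it carries a C-terminal FLAG tag that is also not annotated.

A fragment of the backbone's human IgG1 Fc coding region remains downstream of the receptor. The record does not state whether it is translated, although the described C-terminal FLAG tag suggests the reading frame ends before it. An SV40 polyadenylation signal lies beyond this region.

The stated purpose is mammalian expression of adhesion GPCR transmembrane domains. The associated study examined tethered agonist signaling, for which an agonist-deleted receptor would plausibly serve as a comparison construct. The HA and FLAG tags offer handles for detecting the protein.
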