Features (pLannotate 1.2.2; 17 found; start..end, strand, type, name):
    559..585     -  CDS            3xHA (fragment): three tandem HA epitope tags
    586..645     -  sig_peptide    IL-2 signal sequence: human interleukin-2 signal sequence
    695..963     -  LTR            5' LTR (truncated): truncated 5' long terminal repeat (LTR) from human T-cell leukemia virus (HTLV) type 1
    976..1187    -  promoter       EF-1α core promoter: core promoter for human elongation factor EF-1α
   1224..1315    -  misc_feature   pause site: RNA polymerase II transcriptional pause signal from the human α2 globin gene
   1326..1374    -  polyA_signal   poly(A) signal: synthetic polyadenylation signal
   1482..2070    +  rep_origin     ori: high-copy-number ColE1/pMB1/pBR322/pUC origin of replication
   2150..2453    +  enhancer       CMV enhancer: human cytomegalovirus immediate early enhancer
   2455..2554    +  promoter       CMV promoter (fragment): human cytomegalovirus (CMV) immediate early promoter
   2941..2984    +  promoter       EM7 promoter (fragment): synthetic bacterial promoter&nbsp
   3046..3417    +  CDS            ble: BLE_STRHI - Experimental evidence at protein level: Swiss-Prot protein existence level 1. Binding protein with a strong affinity to the bleomycin family of antibiotics. From Streptoalloteichus hindustanus.
   3434..3828    +  polyA_signal   β-globin poly(A): human β-globin polyadenylation signal
   3838..3909    +  CDS            large T antigen (fragment): large T antigen from SV40 (simian virus 40)
   3932..4053    +  polyA_signal   SV40 poly(A) signal: SV40 polyadenylation signal
   4078..4758    -  CDS            IGHG1 (fragment): IGHG1_HUMAN - Experimental evidence at protein level: Swiss-Prot protein existence level 1. Constant region of immunoglobulin heavy chains. Immunoglobulins, also known as antibodies, are membrane-bound or secreted glycoproteins produced by B lymphocytes. In the recognition phase of humoral immunity, the membrane-bound immunoglobulins serve as receptors which, upon binding of a specific antigen, trigger the clonal expansion and differentiation of B lymphocytes into immunoglobulins- secreting plasma cells. Secreted immunoglobulins mediate the effector phase of humoral immunity, which results in
   4798..5691    -  CDS            ADGRE5 (fragment): AGRE5_HUMAN - Also known as CD97 From Homo sapiens (Human).
   5713..555     -  CDS            malE (fragment) (across the origin): MALE_ECO57 - Experimental evidence at protein level: Swiss-Prot protein existence level 1. Part of the ABC transporter complex MalEFGK involved in maltose/maltodextrin import. Binds maltose and higher maltodextrins. From Escherichia coli O157:H7.
>Addgene plasmid #217726 | HA-MBP-TEVpCS-ADGRE5 CTFdeltaTA-FLAG | addgene full sequence | sequence record 430301 | Addgene NGS Result
ATCCACGCCCACATCTTTAATATCATATTTGCCGTTTTCATATTTAAACGCATAGCCGCCATCCGCCGCA
ATCAGCGGCCAGGTAAAATACGGTTCCTGCAGGTTAAACATCAGCGCGCTTTTGCCTTTCGCTTTCAGTT
CTTTATCCAGCGCCGGAATTTCTTCCCAGGTTTTCGGCGGGTTCGGCAGCAGATCTTTGTTATAAATCAG
GCTCAGCGCTTCCACCGCAATCGGATACGCAATCAGTTTGCCGTTATAGCGCACCGCATCCCAGGTAAAC
GGATACAGTTTATCCTGAAACGCTTTATCCGGGGTAATTTCCGCCAGCAGGCCGCTCTGCGCATAGCCGC
CAAAGCGATCATGCGCCCAAAAAATAATATCCGGGCCATCGCCGGTCGCCGCCACCTGCGGAAATTTTTC
TTCCAGTTTATCCGGATGTTCCACGGTCACTTTAATGCCGGTATCTTTTTCAAATTTTTTGCCCACTTCC
GCCAGGCCGTTATAGCCTTTATCGCCGTTAATCCAAATCACCAGTTTGCCTTCTTCAATTTTGGATCCAG
CGTAATCTGGAACATCGTATGGGTACGAATTCGTGACAAGTGCAAGACTTAGTGCAATGCAAGACAGGAG
TTGCATCCTGTACATGGTGGCCCTCCTTCGCCGGTGATCTCAGGTAGGCGCCGGTCACAGCTTGGATCTG
TAACGGCGCAGAACAGAAAACGAAACAAAGACGTAGAGTTGAGCAAGCAGGGTCAGGCAAAGCGTGGAGA
GCCGGCTGAGTCTAGGTAGGCTCCAAGGGAGCGCCGGACAAAGGCCCGGTCTCGACCTGAGCTTTAAACT
TACCTAGACGGCGGACGCAGTTCAGGAGGCACCACAGGCGGGAGGCGGCAGAACGCGACTCAACCGGCGT
GGATGGCGGCCTCAGGTAGGGCGGCGGGCGCGTGAAGGAGAGATGCGAGCCCCTCGAAGCTTCAGCTGTG
TTCTGGCGGCAAACCCGTTGCGAAAAAGAACGTTCACGGCGACTACTGCACTTATATACGGTTCTCCCCC
ACCCTCGGGAAAAAGGCGGAGCCAGTACACGACATCACTTTCCCAGTTTACCCCGCGCCACCTTCTCTAG
GCACCCGTTCAATTGCCGACCCCTCCCCCCAACTTCTCGGGGACTGTGGGCGATGTGCGCTCTGCCCACT
GACGGGCACCGGAGCGATCGCAGATCCTTCGATAGAGAAATGTTCTGGCACCTGCACTTGCACTGGGGAC
AGCCTATTTTGCTAGTTTGTTTTGTTTCGTTTTGTTTTGATGGAGAGCGTATGTTAGTTACGATTCACAC
AAAAAACCAACACACAGATGTAATGAAAATAAAGATATTTTATTGCGGCCGCTGATTTAAATGTTAATTA
ACTAGCCATGACCAAAATCCCTTAACGTGAGTTTTCGTTCCACTGAGCGTCAGACCCCGTAGAAAAGATC
AAAGGATCTTCTTGAGATCCTTTTTTTCTGCGCGTAATCTGCTGCTTGCAAACAAAAAAACCACCGCTAC
CAGCGGTGGTTTGTTTGCCGGATCAAGAGCTACCAACTCTTTTTCCGAAGGTAACTGGCTTCAGCAGAGC
GCAGATACCAAATACTGTTCTTCTAGTGTAGCCGTAGTTAGGCCACCACTTCAAGAACTCTGTAGCACCG
CCTACATACCTCGCTCTGCTAATCCTGTTACCAGTGGCTGCTGCCAGTGGCGATAAGTCGTGTCTTACCG
GGTTGGACTCAAGACGATAGTTACCGGATAAGGCGCAGCGGTCGGGCTGAACGGGGGGTTCGTGCACACA
GCCCAGCTTGGAGCGAACGACCTACACCGAACTGAGATACCTACAGCGTGAGCTATGAGAAAGCGCCACG
CTTCCCGAAGGGAGAAAGGCGGACAGGTATCCGGTAAGCGGCAGGGTCGGAACAGGAGAGCGCACGAGGG
AGCTTCCAGGGGGAAACGCCTGGTATCTTTATAGTCCTGTCGGGTTTCGCCACCTCTGACTTGAGCGTCG
ATTTTTGTGATGCTCGTCAGGGGGGCGGAGCCTATGGAAAAACGCCAGCAACGCGGCCTTTTTACGGTTC
CTGGCCTTTTGCTGGCCTTTTGCTCACATGTTCTTAATTAACCTGCAGGCGTTACATAACTTACGGTAAA
TGGCCCGCCTGGCTGACCGCCCAACGACCCCCGCCCATTGACGTCAATAATGACGTATGTTCCCATAGTA
ACGCCAATAGGGACTTTCCATTGACGTCAATGGGTGGAGTATTTACGGTAAACTGCCCACTTGGCAGTAC
ATCAAGTGTATCATATGCCAAGTACGCCCCCTATTGACGTCAATGACGGTAAATGGCCCGCCTGGCATTA
TGCCCAGTACATGACCTTATGGGACTTTCCTACTTGGCAGTACATCTACGTATTAGTCATCGCTATTACC
ATGATGATGCGGTTTTGGCAGTACATCAATGGGCGTGGATAGCGGTTTGACTCACGGGGATTTCCAAGTC
TCCACCCCATTGACGTCAATGGGAGTTTGTTTTGACTAGTCAGGGCCCCAACCCCCCCAAGCCCCCATTT
CACAACACGCTGGCGCTACAGGCGCGTGACTTCCCCTTGCTTTGGGGCGGGGGGCTGAGACTCCTATGTG
CTCCGGATTGGTCAGGCACGGCCTTCGGCCCCGCCTCCTGCCACCGCAGATTGGCCGCTAGGCCTCCCCG
AGCGCCCTGCCTCCGAGGGCCGGCGCACCATAAAAGAAGCCGCCCTAGCCACGTCCCCTCGCAGTTCGGC
GGTCCCGCGGGTCTGTCTCAAGCTTCTGCCTTCTCCCTCCTGTGAGTTTGGTAAGTCACTGACTGTCTAT
GCCTGGGAAAGGGTGGGCAGGAGATGGGGCAGTGCAGGAAAAGTGGCACTATGAACCCTGCAGCCCTAGT
TTGACAATTAATCATTGGCATAGTATATCTGCATAGTATAATACAACTCACTATAGCAATTGTACTAACC
TTCTTCTCTTTCCTCTCCTGACAGGAGGAGCCATCATGGCCAAGTTGACCAGTGCCGTTCCGGTGCTCAC
CGCGCGCGACGTCGCCGGAGCGGTCGAGTTCTGGACCGACCGGCTCGGGTTCTCCCGGGACTTCGTGGAG
GACGACTTCGCCGGTGTGGTCCGGGACGACGTGACCCTGTTCATCAGCGCGGTCCAGGACCAGGTGGTGC
CGGACAACACCCTGGCCTGGGTGTGGGTGCGCGGCCTGGACGAGCTGTACGCCGAGTGGTCGGAGGTCGT
GTCCACGAACTTCCGGGACGCCTCCGGGCCGGCCATGACCGAGATCGGCGAGCAGCCGTGGGGGCGGGAG
TTCGCCCTGCGCGACCCGGCCGGCAACTGCGTGCACTTTGTGGCAGAGGAGCAGGACTGAGGATAAGCTA
GAAGCTCGCTTTCTTGCTGTCCAATTTCTATTAAAGGTTCCTTTGTTCCCTAAGTCCAACTACTAAACTG
GGGGATATTATGAAGGGCCTTGAGCATCTGGATTCTGCCTAATAAAAAACATTTATTTTCATTGCAATGA
TGTATTTAAATTATTTCTGAATATTTTACTAAAAAGGGAATGTGGGAGGTCAGTGCATTTAAAACATAAA
GAAATGAAGAGCTAGTTCAAACCTTGGGAAAATACACTATATCTTAAACTCCATGAAAGAAGGTGAGGCT
GCAAACAGCTAATGCACATTGGCAACAGCCCCTGATGCCTATGCCTTATTCATCCCTCAGAAAAGGATTC
AAGTAGAGGCTTGATTTGGAGGTTAAAGTTTTGCTATGCTGTATTTTAGAATTAATTCCATACCACATTT
GTAGAGGTTTTACTTGCTTTAAAAAACCTCCCACACCTCCCCCTGAACCTGAAACATAAAATGAATGCAA
TTGTTGTTGTTAACTTGTTTATTGCAGCTTATAATGGTTACAAATAAAGCAATAGCATCACAAATTTCAC
AAATAAAGCATTTTTTTCACTGCATTCTAGTTGTGGTTTGTCCAAACTCATCAATGTATCTTATCATGTC
TGGCCAGCTAGCACTCATTTACCCGGAGACAGGGAGAGGCTCTTCTGCGTGTAGTGGTTGTGCAGAGCCT
CGTGCATCACGGAGCATGAGAAGACGTTCCCCTGCTGCCACCTGCTCTTGTCCACGGTGAGCTTGCTGTA
GAGGAAGAAGGAGCCGTCGGAGTCCAGCACGGGAGGCGTGGTCTTGTAGTTGTTCTCCGGCTGCCCATTG
CTCTCCCACTCCACGGCGATGTCGCTGGGATAGAAGCCTTTGACCAGGCAGGTCAGGCTGACCTGGTTCT
TGGTCATCTCCTCCCGGGATGGGGGCAGGGTGTACACCTGTGGTTCTCGGGGCTGCCCTTTGGCTTTGGA
GATGGTTTTCTCGATGGGGGCTGGGAGGGCTTTGTTGGAGACCTTGCACTTGTACTCCTTGCCATTCAGC
CAGTCCTGGTGCAGGACGGTGAGGACGCTGACCACACGGTACGTGCTGTTGTACTGCTCCTCCCGCGGCT
TTGTCTTGGCATTATGCACCTCCACGCCGTCCACGTACCAGTTGAACTTGACCTCAGGGTCTTCGTGGCT
CACGTCCACCACCACGCATGTGACCTCAGGGGTCCGGGAGATCATGAGGGTGTCCTTGGGTTTTGGGGGG
AAGAGGAAGACTGACGGTCCCCCCAGGAGTTCAGGTGCTGGGCACGGTGGGCATGTGTGAGTTTTGTCAG
ATCTTCACTTGTCGTCATCGTCTTTGTAGTCAGAACCTATGCCGGACTCTGATGCCCTGAGGGCCCGGGT
CTGATTGTGGCCAGTGCCAGACGTGGTGGAGGTGAATTCTGAGTACTTGCTCCCCCCAGCAACTAGGCAG
GCCCACTTCCGGTATTCTTCCCGAACCTTCTTGTTGAGCAGGCAGTGCAGCAGGTAGAGGAAGGCGCCCT
GCAGGCAGTTGAGGATGGTAAACACATAGGTCAGCACCAAGCTCCGATCGTCGAAGATGAACAGGCCAAA
GACCCAGGTGCAGCCCAACAGGAAGAGCTGCGCGATGGCCGTGATGGTCAGCGCCCTCGCCTTCTTTAAT
TTCTTCATGTCTGGATTGATTTCAGAAAACTTCTGAGTGAGCTTCCAGACGGTAGTCACGAAAATGACAG
CATTGCACAAAATGATGAAGGTCACAGGTCCCAAGAAGCTCCAGAGGAAGCCCTGCTCAAAGTCCAACCA
GCAGTATCTGGGGCGGCCGTAGCCCTTGCTGTAGATGGCAGCCGAGACGCCCACGATGAGCAGGGGCACG
CCATAGCCGATCAGGCAGAGCCAGCGCGTACTCAGGCCCTGGCCTTGGAACACGCGCACCACAAGAAAGT
AGAGCTCCAGGCCTTCGAGGCTCATCCAGCAGAAGGCGGCCAGGAAACAGTAGTGCAGCAGCCCGGCCAC
CAGGCGGCAGCGCAGCCCCACCTGGCCGCCTTCGTTCTCGATGCCGGCCAGGAAGATGGTGGAGCCCACG
AAGAGGCAGATGCAGAGGTGCAGGTGTATGGTGGTGCGCGAGCCCTGGATGGGCCGCACCAGCAGGAAAG
TGAGGATGCACAGCAGCAGGCAGAAGAGTGACAGCGCCAGTCCCACCCTGGTGATCAGGGTCAGCTTCCA
GTCCTCCACGTCATAATGAGCTTGGAAGTAAAGGTTCTCGTTGGTCTGCGCATCTTTCAGCGCTTCATCC
ACGGTCTGGCGGCCGCTCGCCGCGTTAATCACCGCGGTGCGCACCGCATACCAAAACGCGCTCATCTGCG
GAATGTTCGGCATAATTTCGCCTTTCTGCGCGTTTTCCATGGTCGCCGCAATGCGCGGATCTTTCGCCAG
TTCTTCTTCATAGCTTTTCAGCGCCACCGCGCCCAGCGGTTTATCTTTGTTCACCGCTTCCAGGCCTTCA
TCGGTCAGCAGATAGTTTTCCAGAAATTCTTTCGCCAGTTCTTTGTTCGGGCTCGCCGCGTTAATGCCCG
CGCTCAGCACGCCCACAAACGGTTTGCTCGGCTGGCCTTTAAAGGTCGGCAGCACGGTCACGCCATAGTT
CACTTTGCTGGTATCAATGTTGCTCCACGCCCACGGGCCGTTAATGGTCATCGCGGTTTCGCCTTTGTTA
AACGCCGCTTCCGCAATGCTATAATCGGTATCCGCGTTCATATGTTTGTTTTTAATCAGATCCACCAGAA
AGGTCAGGCCCGCTTTCGCGCCCGCGTT
