>Addgene plasmid #217726 | HA-MBP-TEVpCS-ADGRE5 CTFdeltaTA-FLAG | depositor partial sequence | sequence record 424474 | MBP-CTFdeltaTA Insert
ATGTACAGGATGCAACTCCTGTCTTGCATTGCACTAAGTCTTGCACTTGTCACGAATTCGTACCCATACG
ATGTTCCAGATTACGCTGGATCCAAAATTGAAGAAGGCAAACTGGTGATTTGGATTAACGGCGATAAAGG
CTATAACGGCCTGGCGGAAGTGGGCAAAAAATTTGAAAAAGATACCGGCATTAAAGTGACCGTGGAACAT
CCGGATAAACTGGAAGAAAAATTTCCGCAGGTGGCGGCGACCGGCGATGGCCCGGATATTATTTTTTGGG
CGCATGATCGCTTTGGCGGCTATGCGCAGAGCGGCCTGCTGGCGGAAATTACCCCGGATAAAGCGTTTCA
GGATAAACTGTATCCGTTTACCTGGGATGCGGTGCGCTATAACGGCAAACTGATTGCGTATCCGATTGCG
GTGGAAGCGCTGAGCCTGATTTATAACAAAGATCTGCTGCCGAACCCGCCGAAAACCTGGGAAGAAATTC
CGGCGCTGGATAAAGAACTGAAAGCGAAAGGCAAAAGCGCGCTGATGTTTAACCTGCAGGAACCGTATTT
TACCTGGCCGCTGATTGCGGCGGATGGCGGCTATGCGTTTAAATATGAAAACGGCAAATATGATATTAAA
GATGTGGGCGTGGATAACGCGGGCGCGAAAGCGGGCCTGACCTTTCTGGTGGATCTGATTAAAAACAAAC
ATATGAACGCGGATACCGATTATAGCATTGCGGAAGCGGCGTTTAACAAAGGCGAAACCGCGATGACCAT
TAACGGCCCGTGGGCGTGGAGCAACATTGATACCAGCAAAGTGAACTATGGCGTGACCGTGCTGCCGACC
TTTAAAGGCCAGCCGAGCAAACCGTTTGTGGGCGTGCTGAGCGCGGGCATTAACGCGGCGAGCCCGAACA
AAGAACTGGCGAAAGAATTTCTGGAAAACTATCTGCTGACCGATGAAGGCCTGGAAGCGGTGAACAAAGA
TAAACCGCTGGGCGCGGTGGCGCTGAAAAGCTATGAAGAAGAACTGGCGAAAGATCCGCGCATTGCGGCG
ACCATGGAAAACGCGCAGAAAGGCGAAATTATGCCGAACATTCCGCAGATGAGCGCGTTTTGGTATGCGG
TGCGCACCGCGGTGATTAACGCGGCGAGCGGCCGCCAGACCGTGGATGAAGCGCTGAAAGATGCGCAGAC
CAACGAGAACCTTTACTTCCAAGCTCATTATGACGTGGAGGACTGGAAGCTGACCCTGATCACCAGGGTG
GGACTGGCGCTGTCACTCTTCTGCCTGCTGCTGTGCATCCTCACTTTCCTGCTGGTGCGGCCCATCCAGG
GCTCGCGCACCACCATACACCTGCACCTCTGCATCTGCCTCTTCGTGGGCTCCACCATCTTCCTGGCCGG
CATCGAGAACGAAGGCGGCCAGGTGGGGCTGCGCTGCCGCCTGGTGGCCGGGCTGCTGCACTACTGTTTC
CTGGCCGCCTTCTGCTGGATGAGCCTCGAAGGCCTGGAGCTCTACTTTCTTGTGGTGCGCGTGTTCCAAG
GCCAGGGCCTGAGTACGCGCTGGCTCTGCCTGATCGGCTATGGCGTGCCCCTGCTCATCGTGGGCGTCTC
GGCTGCCATCTACAGCAAGGGCTACGGCCGCCCCAGATACTGCTGGTTGGACTTTGAGCAGGGCTTCCTC
TGGAGCTTCTTGGGACCTGTGACCTTCATCATTTTGTGCAATGCTGTCATTTTCGTGACTACCGTCTGGA
AGCTCACTCAGAAGTTTTCTGAAATCAATCCAGACATGAAGAAATTAAAGAAGGCGAGGGCGCTGACCAT
CACGGCCATCGCGCAGCTCTTCCTGTTGGGCTGCACCTGGGTCTTTGGCCTGTTCATCTTCGACGATCGG
AGCTTGGTGCTGACCTATGTGTTTACCATCCTCAACTGCCTGCAGGGCGCCTTCCTCTACCTGCTGCACT
GCCTGCTCAACAAGAAGGTTCGGGAAGAATACCGGAAGTGGGCCTGCCTAGTTGCTGGGGGGAGCAAGTA
CTCAGAATTCACCTCCACCACGTCTGGCACTGGCCACAATCAGACCCGGGCCCTCAGGGCATCAGAGTCC
GGCATAGGTTCTGACTACAAAGACGATGACGACAAGTGAAGATCTGACAAAACTCAC
